Addgene plasmid #234169: pAIP4_1HKA
Purpose: Heterologous protein expression of 2-amino-4-hydroxy-6-hydroxymethyldihydropteridine pyrophosphokinase in Escherichia coli
Depositing lab: Christopher Bahl. Depositing organization: AI Proteins. Publication: Facile, high-throughput protein purification enabled by high-efficiency protease elution. Cárcamo Noriega EN, Truebridge IS, Teets FD 3rd, Bowman JW 3rd, Rodriguez N, Howard TA, Bahl CD. Protein Sci. 2026 Sep;35(9):e70746. doi: 10.1002/pro.70746. PubMed 42555168.
Backbone
  Vector backbone: pET29b
  Backbone size w/o insert (bp): 5679
  Vector type: Bacterial Expression
Growth in bacteria
  Bacterial resistance: Kanamycin, 50 μg/mL
  Growth temperature: 37°C
  Growth strain: DH10B
  Copy number: High Copy
Gene/Insert
  Gene/Insert name: 1HKA (alt names: HPPK_ECOLI; 2-amino-4-hydroxy-6-hydroxymethyldihydropteridine pyrophosphokinase (EC 2.7.6.3))
  Species: Escherichia coli
  Insert size (bp): 474
  Entrez Gene: folK (a.k.a. b0142, ECK0141)
  Promoter: T7
  Tag / fusion protein: 10x HisTag-Smt3 (N terminal on backbone)
  Cloning method: Golden Gate
  Sequencing primers: 5′ T7-promoter; 3′ T7-Term
Resource information
  A portion of this plasmid was derived from a plasmid made by: Synthetic DNA
Terms and licenses: Academic/Nonprofit Terms; Industry Terms
Depositor comments: 5' cloning site: BsaI (destroyed), 3' cloning site: BsaI (destroyed). 2-amino-4-hydroxy-6-hydroxymethyldihydropteridine pyrophosphokinase (EC 2.7.6.3) (6-hydroxymethyl-7,8-dihydropterin pyrophosphokinase) (PPPK) (7,8-dihydro-6-hydroxymethylpterin-pyrophosphokinase) (HPPK)
How to cite: pAIP4_1HKA was a gift from Christopher Bahl (Addgene plasmid # 234169 ; http://n2t.net/addgene:234169 ; RRID:Addgene_234169)
