[The description below was written by a language model from this plasmid's Addgene catalogue record and pLannotate feature annotations shown in this document.]
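Description:
pAIP4_1HKA is a bacterial expression plasmid built on the pET29b backbone for producing E. coli 2-amino-4-hydroxy-6-hydroxymethyldihydropteridine pyrophosphokinase (HPPK, the folK gene product; the name 1HKA appears to follow a structure identifier) in Escherichia coli. It is propagated through a ColE1/pMB1-type origin with the adjacent bom and rop elements typical of pET vectors. The catalogue lists it as high copy, although rop normally moderates copy number. Selection is by kanamycin via an aminoglycoside phosphotransferase gene. An f1 origin is also present, and short annotated tetracycline-resistance fragments are backbone remnants rather than functional markers.

The 474 bp folK coding sequence, made from synthetic DNA, was inserted by Golden Gate assembly using BsaI sites that were destroyed in the process. It sits downstream of a T7 promoter, lac operator and T7 gene 10 ribosome binding site, and is followed by a T7 terminator. The plasmid also carries lacI, so expression is repressed until induced with IPTG in a host supplying T7 RNA polymerase. The enzyme is fused at its N terminus to a backbone-encoded 10x His tag followed by yeast Smt3 (SUMO), which allows metal-affinity capture and release of the target by a SUMO-specific protease cleaving after Smt3. The feature table also detects a His-tag fragment and a short T7 gene 10B-derived fragment downstream of folK. The record does not say whether these are translated; they may simply be pET29b sequence lying beyond a stop codon. The associated work concerns high-throughput protein purification by protease elution, which fits this design.
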