Features (pLannotate 1.2.2; 21 found; start..end, strand, type, name):
    928..1516    +  rep_origin     ori: high-copy-number ColE1/pMB1/pBR322/pUC origin of replication
   1702..1841    -  misc_feature   bom: basis of mobility region from pBR322
   1943..2134    -  CDS            rop: Rop protein, which maintains plasmids at low copy number; rop
   2151..2531    +  CDS            YPB1_ECOLX: Protein predicted: Swiss-Prot protein existence level 4. From Escherichia coli.
   2603..2894    -  CDS            TcR (fragment): tetracycline efflux protein; tet; confers resistance to tetracycline
   2909..2930    -  protein_bind   CAP binding site: CAP binding activates transcription in the presence of cAMP. E. coli catabolite activator protein
   2943..4025    -  CDS            lacI: lac repressor; lacI; The lac repressor binds to the lac operator to inhibit transcription in E. coli. This inhibition can be relieved by adding lactose or isopropyl-β-D-thiogalactopyranoside (IPTG).
   4026..4103    -  promoter       lacI promoter: lacI
   4111..4390    -  CDS            TcR (fragment): tetracycline efflux protein; tet; confers resistance to tetracycline
   4416..4434    +  promoter       T7 promoter: promoter for bacteriophage T7 RNA polymerase
   4435..4459    +  protein_bind   lac operator: The lac repressor binds to the lac operator to inhibit transcription in E. coli. This inhibition can be relieved by adding lactose or isopropyl-β-D-thiogalactopyranoside (IPTG). lac repressor encoded by lacI
   4474..4496    +  RBS            RBS: efficient ribosome binding site from bacteriophage T7 gene 10 (Olins and Rangwala, 1989)
   4528..4547    +  CDS            7xHis (fragment): 6xHis affinity tag
   4555..4851    +  CDS            SMT3: SMT3_YEAST - Experimental evidence at protein level: Swiss-Prot protein existence level 1. Not known; suppressor of MIF2 mutations. From Saccharomyces cerevisiae (strain ATCC 204508 / S288c) (Baker's yeast).
   4855..5328    +  CDS            folK (sequence withheld): HPPK_ECOLI - Experimental evidence at protein level: Swiss-Prot protein existence level 1. From Escherichia coli (strain K12).
   5347..5364    +  CDS            9xHis (fragment): 9xHis affinity tag
   5374..5423    +  CDS            SET1 (fragment): solubility-enhancement tag derived from T7 phage gene 10B
   5431..5478    +  terminator     T7 terminator: transcription terminator for bacteriophage T7 RNA polymerase
   5515..5943    +  rep_origin     f1 ori (sequence partly withheld): f1 bacteriophage origin of replication; arrow indicates direction of (+) strand synthesis
   5996..6053    +  promoter       AmpR promoter (fragment): bla
   6062..806     -  CDS            KanR (across the origin): aminoglycoside phosphotransferase; aph(3')-Ia; confers resistance to kanamycin in bacteria or G418 (Geneticin®) in eukaryotes
>Addgene plasmid #234169 | pAIP4_1HKA | addgene full sequence | sequence record 464135 | Addgene NGS Result
TCATCGAGCATCAAATGAAACTGCAATTTATTCATATCAGGATTATCAATACCATATTTTTGAAAAAGCC
GTTTCTGTAATGAAGGAGAAAACTCACCGAGGCAGTTCCATAGGATGGCAAGATCCTGGTATCGGTCTGC
GATTCCGACTCGTCCAACATCAATACAACCTATTAATTTCCCCTCGTCAAAAATAAGGTTATCAAGTGAG
AAATCACCATGAGTGACGACTGAATCCGGTGAGAATGGCAAAAGTTTATGCATTTCTTTCCAGACTTGTT
CAACAGGCCAGCCATTACGCTCGTCATCAAAATCACTCGCATCAACCAAACCGTTATTCATTCGTGATTG
CGCCTGAGCGAGACGAAATACGCGATCGCTGTTAAAAGGACAATTACAAACAGGAATCGAATGCAACCGG
CGCAGGAACACTGCCAGCGCATCAACAATATTTTCACCTGAATCAGGATATTCTTCTAATACCTGGAATG
CTGTTTTCCCGGGGATCGCAGTGGTGAGTAACCATGCATCATCAGGAGTACGGATAAAATGCTTGATGGT
CGGAAGAGGCATAAATTCCGTCAGCCAGTTTAGTCTGACCATCTCATCTGTAACATCATTGGCAACGCTA
CCTTTGCCATGTTTCAGAAACAACTCTGGCGCATCGGGCTTCCCATACAATCGATAGATTGTCGCACCTG
ATTGCCCGACATTATCGCGAGCCCATTTATACCCATATAAATCAGCATCCATGTTGGAATTTAATCGCGG
CCTAGAGCAAGACGTTTCCCGTTGAATATGGCTCATAACACCCCTTGTATTACTGTTTATGTAAGCAGAC
AGTTTTATTGTTCATGACCAAAATCCCTTAACGTGAGTTTTCGTTCCACTGAGCGTCAGACCCCGTAGAA
AAGATCAAAGGATCTTCTTGAGATCCTTTTTTTCTGCGCGTAATCTGCTGCTTGCAAACAAAAAAACCAC
CGCTACCAGCGGTGGTTTGTTTGCCGGATCAAGAGCTACCAACTCTTTTTCCGAAGGTAACTGGCTTCAG
CAGAGCGCAGATACCAAATACTGTCCTTCTAGTGTAGCCGTAGTTAGGCCACCACTTCAAGAACTCTGTA
GCACCGCCTACATACCTCGCTCTGCTAATCCTGTTACCAGTGGCTGCTGCCAGTGGCGATAAGTCGTGTC
TTACCGGGTTGGACTCAAGACGATAGTTACCGGATAAGGCGCAGCGGTCGGGCTGAACGGGGGGTTCGTG
CACACAGCCCAGCTTGGAGCGAACGACCTACACCGAACTGAGATACCTACAGCGTGAGCTATGAGAAAGC
GCCACGCTTCCCGAAGGGAGAAAGGCGGACAGGTATCCGGTAAGCGGCAGGGTCGGAACAGGAGAGCGCA
CGAGGGAGCTTCCAGGGGGAAACGCCTGGTATCTTTATAGTCCTGTCGGGTTTCGCCACCTCTGACTTGA
GCGTCGATTTTTGTGATGCTCGTCAGGGGGGCGGAGCCTATGGAAAAACGCCAGCAACGCGGCCTTTTTA
CGGTTCCTGGCCTTTTGCTGGCCTTTTGCTCACATGTTCTTTCCTGCGTTATCCCCTGATTCTGTGGATA
ACCGTATTACCGCCTTTGAGTGAGCTGATACCGCTCGCCGCAGCCGAACGACCGAGCGCAGCGAGTCAGT
GAGCGAGGAAGCGGAAGAGCGCCTGATGCGGTATTTTCTCCTTACGCATCTGTGCGGTATTTCACACCGC
AATGGTGCACTCTCAGTACAATCTGCTCTGATGCCGCATAGTTAAGCCAGTATACACTCCGCTATCGCTA
CGTGACTGGGTCATGGCTGCGCCCCGACACCCGCCAACACCCGCTGACGCGCCCTGACGGGCTTGTCTGC
TCCCGGCATCCGCTTACAGACAAGCTGTGACCGTCTCCGGGAGCTGCATGTGTCAGAGGTTTTCACCGTC
ATCACCGAAACGCGCGAGGCAGCTGCGGTAAAGCTCATCAGCGTGGTCGTGAAGCGATTCACAGATGTCT
GCCTGTTCATCCGCGTCCAGCTCGTTGAGTTTCTCCAGAAGCGTTAATGTCTGGCTTCTGATAAAGCGGG
CCATGTTAAGGGCGGTTTTTTCCTGTTTGGTCACTGATGCCTCCGTGTAAGGGGGATTTCTGTTCATGGG
GGTAATGATACCGATGAAACGAGAGAGGATGCTCACGATACGGGTTACTGATGATGAACATGCCCGGTTA
CTGGAACGTTGTGAGGGTAAACAACTGGCGGTATGGATGCGGCGGGACCAGAGAAAAATCACTCAGGGTC
AATGCCAGCGCTTCGTTAATACAGATGTAGGTGTTCCACAGGGTAGCCAGCAGCATCCTGCGATGCAGAT
CCGGAACATAATGGTGCAGGGCGCTGACTTCCGCGTTTCCAGACTTTACGAAACACGGAAACCGAAGACC
ATTCATGTTGTTGCTCAGGTCGCAGACGTTTTGCAGCAGCAGTCGCTTCACGTTCGCTCGCGTATCGGTG
ATTCATTCTGCTAACCAGTAAGGCAACCCCGCCAGCCTAGCCGGGTCCTCAACGACAGGAGCACGATCAT
GCGCACCCGTGGGGCCGCCATGCCGGCGATAATGGCCTGCTTCTCGCCGAAACGTTTGGTGGCGGGACCA
GTGACGAAGGCTTGAGCGAGGGCGTGCAAGATTCCGAATACCGCAAGCGACAGGCCGATCATCGTCGCGC
TCCAGCGAAAGCGGTCCTCGCCGAAAATGACCCAGAGCGCTGCCGGCACCTGTCCTACGAGTTGCATGAT
AAAGAAGACAGTCATAAGTGCGGCGACGATAGTCATGCCCCGCGCCCACCGGAAGGAGCTGACTGGGTTG
AAGGCTCTCAAGGGCATCGGTCGAGATCCCGGTGCCTAATGAGTGAGCTAACTTACATTAATTGCGTTGC
GCTCACTGCCCGCTTTCCAGTCGGGAAACCTGTCGTGCCAGCTGCATTAATGAATCGGCCAACGCGCGGG
GAGAGGCGGTTTGCGTATTGGGCGCCAGGGTGGTTTTTCTTTTCACCAGTGAGACGGGCAACAGCTGATT
GCCCTTCACCGCCTGGCCCTGAGAGAGTTGCAGCAAGCGGTCCACGCTGGTTTGCCCCAGCAGGCGAAAA
TCCTGTTTGATGGTGGTTAACGGCGGGATATAACATGAGCTGTCTTCGGTATCGTCGTATCCCACTACCG
AGATGTCCGCACCAACGCGCAGCCCGGACTCGGTAATGGCGCGCATTGCGCCCAGCGCCATCTGATCGTT
GGCAACCAGCATCGCAGTGGGAACGATGCCCTCATTCAGCATTTGCATGGTTTGTTGAAAACCGGACATG
GCACTCCAGTCGCCTTCCCGTTCCGCTATCGGCTGAATTTGATTGCGAGTGAGATATTTATGCCAGCCAG
CCAGACGCAGACGCGCCGAGACAGAACTTAATGGGCCCGCTAACAGCGCGATTTGCTGGTGACCCAATGC
GACCAGATGCTCCACGCCCAGTCGCGTACCGTCTTCATGGGAGAAAATAATACTGTTGATGGGTGTCTGG
TCAGAGACATCAAGAAATAACGCCGGAACATTAGTGCAGGCAGCTTCCACAGCAATGGCATCCTGGTCAT
CCAGCGGATAGTTAATGATCAGCCCACTGACGCGTTGCGCGAGAAGATTGTGCACCGCCGCTTTACAGGC
TTCGACGCCGCTTCGTTCTACCATCGACACCACCACGCTGGCACCCAGTTGATCGGCGCGAGATTTAATC
GCCGCGACAATTTGCGACGGCGCGTGCAGGGCCAGACTGGAGGTGGCAACGCCAATCAGCAACGACTGTT
TGCCCGCCAGTTGTTGTGCCACGCGGTTGGGAATGTAATTCAGCTCCGCCATCGCCGCTTCCACTTTTTC
CCGCGTTTTCGCAGAAACGTGGCTGGCCTGGTTCACCACGCGGGAAACGGTCTGATAAGAGACACCGGCA
TACTCTGCGACATCGTATAACGTTACTGGTTTCACATTCACCACCCTGAATTGACTCTCTTCCGGGCGCT
ATCATGCCATACCGCGAAAGGTTTTGCGCCATTCGATGGTGTCCGGGATCTCGACGCTCTCCCTTATGCG
ACTCCTGCATTAGGAAGCAGCCCAGTAGTAGGTTGAGGCCGTTGAGCACCGCCGCCGCAAGGAATGGTGC
ATGCAAGGAGATGGCGCCCAACAGTCCCCCGGCCACGGGGCCTGCCACCATACCCACGCCGAAACAAGCG
CTCATGAGCCCGAAGTGGCGAGCCCGATCTTCCCCATCGGTGATGTCGGCGATATAGGCGCCAGCAACCG
CACCTGTGGCGCCGGTGATGCCGGCCACGATGCGTCCGGCGTAGAGGATCGAGATCGATCTCGATCCCGC
GAAATTAATACGACTCACTATAGGGGAATTGTGAGCGGATAACAATTCCCCTCTAGAAATAATTTTGTTT
AACTTTAAGAAGGAGATATACATATGATGGCGAAGATTCATCACCATCATCACCATCACCATCACCACGG
TAGCCTGCAAGATTCGGAAGTCAACCAAGAAGCAAAGCCGGAAGTCAAGCCGGAAGTGAAACCGGAAACC
CATATTAACCTGAAAGTTAGTGACGGCAGCTCTGAAATTTTCTTTAAGATCAAAAAGACCACGCCGCTGC
GTCGCCTGATGGAAGCGTTTGCCAAACGTCAGGGCAAGGAAATGGATAGCCTGCGTTTCCTGTATGACGG
TATTCGCATCCAGGCAGATCAAGCGCCGGAAGACCTGGACATGGAAGACAACGACATCATTGAAGCCCAC
CGTGAACAGATTGGCGGCTCTGGA
[474 nt withheld, positions 4855-5328]
GGTTCGTAATGACTCGAGCACCACCACCACCACCACTGAGATCCGGCTGCTAACAAAGCCCGAAAGGAAG
CTGAGTTGGCTGCTGCCACCGCTGAGCAATAACTAGCATAACCCCTTGGGGCCTCTAAACGGGTCTTGAG
GGGTTTTTTGCTGAAAGGAGGAACTATATCCGGATTGGCGAATGGG
[124 nt withheld, positions 5515-5638]
C
[91 nt withheld, positions 5640-5730]
A
[49 nt withheld, positions 5732-5780]
CCTTTGACGTTGGAGTCCACGTTCTTT
[37 nt withheld, positions 5808-5844]
ACCCTATCTCGGTCTATTCTTTTGATTTATAAGGGATTTTGCCGATTTCGGCCTATTGGTTAAAAAATGA
GCTGATTTAACAAAAATTTAACGCGAATTTTAACAAAATATTAACGCTTACAATTTAGGTGGCACTTTTC
GGGGAAATGTGCGCGGAACCCCTATTTGTTTATTTTTCTAAATACATTCAAATATGTATCCGCTCATGAA
TTAATTCTTAGAAAAAC
